>Addgene plasmid #249013 | pKlab187-pcDNA3-BRCA1(1314-end)-WT-V5-3xFLAG | addgene full sequence | sequence record 496008 | Addgene NGS Result
GACGGATCGGGAGATCTCCCGATCCCCTATGGTGCACTCTCAGTACAATCTGCTCTGATGCCGCATAGTT
AAGCCAGTATCTGCTCCCTGCTTGTGTGTTGGAGGTCGCTGAGTAGTGCGCGAGCAAAATTTAAGCTACA
ACAAGGCAAGGCTTGACCGACAATTGCATGAAGAATCTGCTTAGGGTTAGGCGTTTTGCGCTGCTTCGCG
ATGTACGGGCCAGATATACGCGTTGACATTGATTATTGACTAGTTATTAATAGTAATCAATTACGGGGTC
ATTAGTTCATAGCCCATATATGGAGTTCCGCGTTACATAACTTACGGTAAATGGCCCGCCTGGCTGACCG
CCCAACGACCCCCGCCCATTGACGTCAATAATGACGTATGTTCCCATAGTAACGCCAATAGGGACTTTCC
ATTGACGTCAATGGGTGGAGTATTTACGGTAAACTGCCCACTTGGCAGTACATCAAGTGTATCATATGCC
AAGTACGCCCCCTATTGACGTCAATGACGGTAAATGGCCCGCCTGGCATTATGCCCAGTACATGACCTTA
TGGGACTTTCCTACTTGGCAGTACATCTACGTATTAGTCATCGCTATTACCATGGTGATGCGGTTTTGGC
AGTACATCAATGGGCGTGGATAGCGGTTTGACTCACGGGGATTTCCAAGTCTCCACCCCATTGACGTCAA
TGGGAGTTTGTTTTGGCACCAAAATCAACGGGACTTTCCAAAATGTCGTAACAACTCCGCCCCATTGACG
CAAATGGGCGGTAGGCGTGTACGGTGGGAGGTCTATATAAGCAGAGCTCTCTGGCTAACTAGAGAACCCA
CTGCTTACTGGCTTATCGAAATTAATACGACTCACTATAGGGAGACCCAAGCTGGCTAGCGTTTAAACTT
AAGCTTGGTACCGAGCTCGGATCCACTAGTCCAGTGTGGTGGAATTCTGCAGATATCAACAAGTTTGTAC
AAAAAAGTTGGCATGGATCCTTTCTTGATTGGTTCTTCCAAACAAATGAGGCATCAGTCTGAAAGCCAGG
GAGTTGGTCTGAGTGACAAGGAATTGGTTTCAGATGATGAAGAAAGAGGAACGGGCTTGGAAGAAAATAA
TCAAGAAGAGCAAAGCATGGATTCAAACTTAGGTGAAGCAGCATCTGGGTGTGAGAGTGAAACAAGCGTC
TCTGAAGACTGCTCAGGGCTATCCTCTCAGAGTGACATTTTAACCACTCAGCAGAGGGATACCATGCAAC
ATAACCTGATAAAGCTCCAGCAGGAAATGGCTGAACTAGAAGCTGTGTTAGAACAGCATGGGAGCCAGCC
TTCTAACAGCTACCCTTCCATCATAAGTGACTCCTCTGCCCTTGAGGACCTGCGAAATCCAGAACAAAGC
ACATCAGAAAAAGCAGTATTAACTTCACAGAAAAGTAGTGAATACCCTATAAGCCAGAATCCAGAAGGCC
TTTCTGCTGACAAGTTTGAGGTGTCTGCAGATAGTTCTACCAGTAAAAATAAAGAACCAGGAGTGGAAAG
GTCATCCCCTTCTAAATGCCCATCATTAGATGATAGGTGGTACATGCACAGTTGCTCTGGGAGTCTTCAG
AATAGAAACTACCCATCTCAAGAGGAGCTCATTAAGGTTGTTGATGTGGAGGAGCAACAGCTGGAAGAGT
CTGGGCCACACGATTTGACGGAAACATCTTACTTGCCAAGGCAAGATCTAGAGGGAACCCCTTACCTGGA
ATCTGGAATCAGCCTCTTCTCTGATGACCCTGAATCTGATCCTTCTGAAGACAGAGCCCCAGAGTCAGCT
CGTGTTGGCAACATACCATCTTCAACCTCTGCATTGAAAGTTCCCCAATTGAAAGTTGCAGAATCTGCCC
AGGGTCCAGCTGCTGCTCATACTACTGATACTGCTGGGTATAATGCAATGGAAGAAAGTGTGAGCAGGGA
GAAGCCAGAATTGACAGCTTCAACAGAAAGGGTCAACAAAAGAATGTCCATGGTGGTGTCTGGCCTGACC
CCAGAAGAATTTATGCTCGTGTACAAGTTTGCCAGAAAACACCACATCACTTTAACTAATCTAATTACTG
AAGAGACTACTCATGTTGTTATGAAAACAGATGCTGAGTTTGTGTGTGAACGGACACTGAAATATTTTCT
AGGAATTGCGGGAGGAAAATGGGTAGTTAGCTATTTCTGGGTGACCCAGTCTATTAAAGAAAGAAAAATG
CTGAATGAGCATGATTTTGAAGTCAGAGGAGATGTGGTCAATGGAAGAAACCACCAAGGTCCAAAGCGAG
CAAGAGAATCCCAGGACAGAAAGATCTTCAGGGGGCTAGAAATCTGTTGCTATGGGCCCTTCACCAACAT
GCCCACAGATCAACTGGAATGGATGGTACAGCTGTGTGGTGCTTCTGTGGTGAAGGAGCTTTCATCATTC
ACCCTTGGCACAGGTGTCCACCCAATTGTGGTTGTGCAGCCAGATGCCTGGACAGAGGACAATGGCTTCC
ATGCAATTGGGCAGATGTGTGAGGCACCTGTGGTGACCCGAGAGTGGGTGTTGGACAGTGTAGCACTCTA
CCAGTGCCAGGAGCTGGACACCTACCTGATACCCCAGATCCCCCACAGCCACTACTACCCAACTTTCTTG
TACAAAGTGGTTGGTAAGCCTATCCCTAACCCTCTCCTCGGTCTCGATTCTACAGGCTCGGGCTCGACCT
CGGACTACAAAGACCATGACGGTGATTATAAAGATCATGACATCGACTACAAGGATGACGATGACAAGTG
ATAACTCGAGTCTAGAGGGCCCGTTTAAACCCGCTGATCAGCCTCGACTGTGCCTTCTAGTTGCCAGCCA
TCTGTTGTTTGCCCCTCCCCCGTGCCTTCCTTGACCCTGGAAGGTGCCACTCCCACTGTCCTTTCCTAAT
AAAATGAGGAAATTGCATCGCATTGTCTGAGTAGGTGTCATTCTATTCTGGGGGGTGGGGTGGGGCAGGA
CAGCAAGGGGAAGACAATAGCAGGCATGCTGGGGATGCGGTGGGCTCTATGGCTTCTGAGGCGGAAAGAA
CCAGCTGGGGCTCTAGGGGGTATCCCC
[124 nt withheld, positions 3108-3231]
C
[91 nt withheld, positions 3233-3323]
A
[49 nt withheld, positions 3325-3373]
CCTTTGACGTTGGAGTCCACGTTCTTT
[37 nt withheld, positions 3401-3437]
ACCCTATCTCGGTCTATTCTTTTGATTTATAAGGGATTTTGCCGATTTCGGCCTATTGGTTAAAAAATGA
GCTGATTTAACAAAAATTTAACGCGAATTAATTCTGTGGAATGTGTGTCAGTTAGGGTGTGGAAAGTCCC
CAGGCTCCCCAGCAGGCAGAAGTATGCAAAGCATGCATCTCAATTAGTCAGCAACCAGGTGTGGAAAGTC
CCCAGGCTCCCCAGCAGGCAGAAGTATGCAAAGCATGCATCTCAATTAGTCAGCAACCATAGTCCCGCCC
CTAACTCCGCCCATCCCGCCCCTAACTCCGCCCAGTTCCGCCCATTCTCCGCCCCATGGCTGACTAATTT
TTTTTATTTATGCAGAGGCCGAGGCCGCCTCTGCCTCTGAGCTATTCCAGAAGTAGTGAGGAGGCTTTTT
TGGAGGCCTAGGCTTTTGCAAAAAGCTCCCGGGAGCTTGTATATCCATTTTCGGATCTGATCAGCACGTG
ATGAAAAAGCCTGAACTCACCGCGACGTCTGTCGAGAAGTTTCTGATCGAAAAGTTCGACAGCGTCTCCG
ACCTGATGCAGCTCTCGGAGGGCGAAGAATCTCGTGCTTTCAGCTTCGATGTAGGAGGGCGTGGATATGT
CCTGCGGGTAAATAGCTGCGCCGATGGTTTCTACAAAGATCGTTATGTTTATCGGCACTTTGCATCGGCC
GCGCTCCCGATTCCGGAAGTGCTTGACATTGGGGAATTCAGCGAGAGCCTGACCTATTGCATCTCCCGCC
GTGCACAGGGTGTCACGTTGCAAGACCTGCCTGAAACCGAACTGCCCGCTGTTCTGCAGCCGGTCGCGGA
GGCCATGGATGCGATCGCTGCGGCCGATCTTAGCCAGACGAGCGGGTTCGGCCCATTCGGACCGCAAGGA
ATCGGTCAATACACTACATGGCGTGATTTCATATGCGCGATTGCTGATCCCCATGTGTATCACTGGCAAA
CTGTGATGGACGACACCGTCAGTGCGTCCGTCGCGCAGGCTCTCGATGAGCTGATGCTTTGGGCCGAGGA
CTGCCCCGAAGTCCGGCACCTCGTGCACGCGGATTTCGGCTCCAACAATGTCCTGACGGACAATGGCCGC
ATAACAGCGGTCATTGACTGGAGCGAGGCGATGTTCGGGGATTCCCAATACGAGGTCGCCAACATCTTCT
TCTGGAGGCCGTGGTTGGCTTGTATGGAGCAGCAGACGCGCTACTTCGAGCGGAGGCATCCGGAGCTTGC
AGGATCGCCGCGGCTCCGGGCGTATATGCTCCGCATTGGTCTTGACCAACTCTATCAGAGCTTGGTTGAC
GGCAATTTCGATGATGCAGCTTGGGCGCAGGGTCGATGCGACGCAATCGTCCGATCCGGAGCCGGGACTG
TCGGGCGTACACAAATCGCCCGCAGAAGCGCGGCCGTCTGGACCGATGGCTGTGTAGAAGTACTCGCCGA
TAGTGGAAACCGACGCCCCAGCACTCGTCCGAGGGCAAAGGAATAGCACGTGCTACGAGATTTCGATTCC
ACCGCCGCCTTCTATGAAAGGTTGGGCTTCGGAATCGTTTTCCGGGACGCCGGCTGGATGATCCTCCAGC
GCGGGGATCTCATGCTGGAGTTCTTCGCCCACCCCAACTTGTTTATTGCAGCTTATAATGGTTACAAATA
AAGCAATAGCATCACAAATTTCACAAATAAAGCATTTTTTTCACTGCATTCTAGTTGTGGTTTGTCCAAA
CTCATCAATGTATCTTATCATGTCTGTATACCGTCGACCTCTAGCTAGAGCTTGGCGTAATCATGGTCAT
AGCTGTTTCCTGTGTGAAATTGTTATCCGCTCACAATTCCACACAACATACGAGCCGGAAGCATAAAGTG
TAAAGCCTGGGGTGCCTAATGAGTGAGCTAACTCACATTAATTGCGTTGCGCTCACTGCCCGCTTTCCAG
TCGGGAAACCTGTCGTGCCAGCTGCATTAATGAATCGGCCAACGCGCGGGGAGAGGCGGTTTGCGTATTG
GGCGCTCTTCCGCTTCCTCGCTCACTGACTCGCTGCGCTCGGTCGTTCGGCTGCGGCGAGCGGTATCAGC
TCACTCAAAGGCGGTAATACGGTTATCCACAGAATCAGGGGATAACGCAGGAAAGAACATGTGAGCAAAA
GGCCAGCAAAAGGCCAGGAACCGTAAAAAGGCCGCGTTGCTGGCGTTTTTCCATAGGCTCCGCCCCCCTG
ACGAGCATCACAAAAATCGACGCTCAAGTCAGAGGTGGCGAAACCCGACAGGACTATAAAGATACCAGGC
GTTTCCCCCTGGAAGCTCCCTCGTGCGCTCTCCTGTTCCGACCCTGCCGCTTACCGGATACCTGTCCGCC
TTTCTCCCTTCGGGAAGCGTGGCGCTTTCTCATAGCTCACGCTGTAGGTATCTCAGTTCGGTGTAGGTCG
TTCGCTCCAAGCTGGGCTGTGTGCACGAACCCCCCGTTCAGCCCGACCGCTGCGCCTTATCCGGTAACTA
TCGTCTTGAGTCCAACCCGGTAAGACACGACTTATCGCCACTGGCAGCAGCCACTGGTAACAGGATTAGC
AGAGCGAGGTATGTAGGCGGTGCTACAGAGTTCTTGAAGTGGTGGCCTAACTACGGCTACACTAGAAGAA
CAGTATTTGGTATCTGCGCTCTGCTGAAGCCAGTTACCTTCGGAAAAAGAGTTGGTAGCTCTTGATCCGG
CAAACAAACCACCGCTGGTAGCGGTGGTTTTTTTGTTTGCAAGCAGCAGATTACGCGCAGAAAAAAAGGA
TCTCAAGAAGATCCTTTGATCTTTTCTACGGGGTCTGACGCTCAGTGGAACGAAAACTCACGTTAAGGGA
TTTTGGTCATGAGATTATCAAAAAGGATCTTCACCTAGATCCTTTTAAATTAAAAATGAAGTTTTAAATC
AATCTAAAGTATATATGAGTAAACTTGGTCTGACAGTTACCAATGCTTAATCAGTGAGGCACCTATCTCA
GCGATCTGTCTATTTCGTTCATCCATAGTTGCCTGACTCCCCGTCGTGTAGATAACTACGATACGGGAGG
GCTTACCATCTGGCCCCAGTGCTGCAATGATACCGCGAGACCCACGCTCACCGGCTCCAGATTTATCAGC
AATAAACCAGCCAGCCGGAAGGGCCGAGCGCAGAAGTGGTCCTGCAACTTTATCCGCCTCCATCCAGTCT
ATTAATTGTTGCCGGGAAGCTAGAGTAAGTAGTTCGCCAGTTAATAGTTTGCGCAACGTTGTTGCCATTG
CTACAGGCATCGTGGTGTCACGCTCGTCGTTTGGTATGGCTTCATTCAGCTCCGGTTCCCAACGATCAAG
GCGAGTTACATGATCCCCCATGTTGTGCAAAAAAGCGGTTAGCTCCTTCGGTCCTCCGATCGTTGTCAGA
AGTAAGTTGGCCGCAGTGTTATCACTCATGGTTATGGCAGCACTGCATAATTCTCTTACTGTCATGCCAT
CCGTAAGATGCTTTTCTGTGACTGGTGAGTACTCAACCAAGTCATTCTGAGAATAGTGTATGCGGCGACC
GAGTTGCTCTTGCCCGGCGTCAATACGGGATAATACCGCGCCACATAGCAGAACTTTAAAAGTGCTCATC
ATTGGAAAACGTTCTTCGGGGCGAAAACTCTCAAGGATCTTACCGCTGTTGAGATCCAGTTCGATGTAAC
CCACTCGTGCACCCAACTGATCTTCAGCATCTTTTACTTTCACCAGCGTTTCTGGGTGAGCAAAAACAGG
AAGGCAAAATGCCGCAAAAAAGGGAATAAGGGCGACACGGAAATGTTGAATACTCATACTCTTCCTTTTT
CAATATTATTGAAGCATTTATCAGGGTTATTGTCTCATGAGCGGATACATATTTGAATGTATTTAGAAAA
ATAAACAAATAGGGGTTCCGCGCACATTTCCCCGAAAAGTGCCACCTGACGTC
Features (pLannotate 1.2.2; 24 found; start..end, strand, type, name):
     28..80      -  misc_feature   bom (fragment): basis of mobility region from pBR322
    235..614     +  enhancer       CMV enhancer: human cytomegalovirus immediate early enhancer
    615..818     +  promoter       CMV promoter: human cytomegalovirus (CMV) immediate early promoter
    814..847     +  LTR            5' LTR (truncated) (fragment): truncated 5' long terminal repeat (LTR) from HIV-1
    863..881     +  promoter       T7 promoter: promoter for bacteriophage T7 RNA polymerase
    970..987     +  protein_bind   attB1 (fragment): mutant version of attB; core recombination site for the Gateway® BP reaction BP Clonase™
    996..2645    +  CDS            BRCA1 (fragment): BRCA1_HUMAN - Also known as RNF53. Experimental evidence at protein level: Swiss-Prot protein existence level 1. E3 ubiquitin-protein ligase that specifically mediates the formation of 'Lys-6'-linked polyubiquitin chains and plays a central role in DNA repair by facilitating cellular responses to DNA damage (PubMed:12890688, PubMed:14976165, PubMed:16818604, PubMed:17525340, PubMed:12887909, PubMed:10500182, PubMed:19261748). It is unclear whether it also mediates the formation of other types of polyubiquitin chains (PubMed:12890688). The BRCA1-BARD1 heterodimer coordinates a diverse range of
   2647..2671    -  protein_bind   attB2: mutant version of attB; recombination site for the Gateway® BP reaction BP Clonase™
   2673..2713    +  CDS            V5 tag (fragment): epitope tag from simian virus 5
   2733..2798    +  CDS            3xFLAG: three tandem FLAG® epitope tags, followed by an enterokinase cleavage site
   2848..2959    +  polyA_signal   bGH poly(A) signal: bovine growth hormone polyadenylation signal
   3066..3087    +  promoter       SV40 promoter (fragment): SV40 enhancer and early promoter
   3108..3536    +  rep_origin     f1 ori (sequence partly withheld): f1 bacteriophage origin of replication; arrow indicates direction of (+) strand synthesis
   3550..3879    +  promoter       SV40 promoter: SV40 enhancer and early promoter
   3928..4953    +  CDS            HygR: aminoglycoside phosphotransferase from E. coli; aph(4)-Ia; confers resistance to hygromycin
   4963..5088    +  CDS            ble (fragment): BLE_KLEPN - Experimental evidence at protein level: Swiss-Prot protein existence level 1. Binding protein with a strong affinity to the bleomycin family of antibiotics. Binds to CL990; an antimitotic-antibiotic compound. From Klebsiella pneumoniae.
   5083..5204    +  polyA_signal   SV40 poly(A) signal: SV40 polyadenylation signal
   5277..5293    -  protein_bind   lac operator: The lac repressor binds to the lac operator to inhibit transcription in E. coli. This inhibition can be relieved by adding lactose or isopropyl-β-D-thiogalactopyranoside (IPTG). lac repressor encoded by lacI
   5301..5331    -  promoter       lac promoter: promoter for the E. coli lac operon
   5346..5367    -  protein_bind   CAP binding site: CAP binding activates transcription in the presence of cAMP. E. coli catabolite activator protein
   5380..5472    -  CDS            lacI (fragment): lac repressor; lacI; The lac repressor binds to the lac operator to inhibit transcription in E. coli. This inhibition can be relieved by adding lactose or isopropyl-β-D-thiogalactopyranoside (IPTG).
   5655..6243    -  rep_origin     ori: high-copy-number ColE1/pMB1/pBR322/pUC origin of replication
   6414..7274    -  CDS            AmpR: β-lactamase; bla; confers resistance to ampicillin, carbenicillin, and related antibiotics
   7275..7379    -  promoter       AmpR promoter: bla
