[The description below was written by a language model from this plasmid's Addgene catalogue record and pLannotate feature annotations shown in this document.]
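Description:
pKlab187-pcDNA3-BRCA1(1314-end)-WT-V5-3xFLAG is a mammalian expression plasmid built on a pcDNA3.1-type backbone. It carries the wild-type C-terminal portion of human BRCA1, from residue 1314 to the end of the protein, which includes the BRCT domain region named in the stated purpose. In bacteria it replicates from a high-copy ColE1/pUC origin and is selected with ampicillin through the bla gene. An f1 origin is also present. For selection in mammalian cells, an SV40 early promoter drives a hygromycin resistance gene that ends in an SV40 polyadenylation signal. Several short fragments in the annotation (bom, an HIV-1 LTR piece, ble, lacI and lac promoter/operator elements) appear to be backbone remnants rather than functional parts of the design.

The expression cassette uses the CMV immediate-early enhancer and promoter, followed by a T7 promoter that could support in vitro transcription. The BRCA1 fragment was inserted by Gateway recombination and is flanked by attB1 and attB2 sites. Downstream of attB2, the annotated order is a V5 epitope and then a 3xFLAG tag, so the protein carries both tags at its C terminus. A bovine growth hormone polyadenylation signal terminates the transcript.

The construct produces an epitope-tagged BRCA1 C-terminal fragment in transfected mammalian cells, suitable for detection or immunoprecipitation through V5 or FLAG. The "WT" in the name suggests that it is a wild-type reference, and the associated publication concerns protein-folding chaperones and structure-function relationships in BRCA1 mutation carriers. The record does not itself list any mutant counterparts.
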