Addgene plasmid #249013: pKlab187-pcDNA3-BRCA1(1314-end)-WT-V5-3xFLAG
Purpose: This plasmid expresses the C-terminally 3x-FLAG tagged BRCT domain
Depositing lab: Georgios Karras. Depositing organization: University of Texas MD Anderson Cancer Center. Publication: Protein-folding chaperones predict structure-function relationships and cancer risk in BRCA1 mutation carriers. Gracia B, Montes P, Gutierrez AM, Arun B, Karras GI. Cell Rep. 2024 Feb 27;43(2):113803. doi: 10.1016/j.celrep.2024.113803. Epub 2024 Feb 17. PubMed 38368609.
Backbone
  Vector backbone: pcDNA3.1
  Vector type: Mammalian Expression
  Selectable markers: Hygromycin
Growth in bacteria
  Bacterial resistance: Ampicillin, 100 μg/mL
  Growth temperature: 37°C
  Growth strain: DH5alpha
  Copy number: High Copy
Gene/Insert
  Gene/Insert name: BRCA1(1314aa-end)
  Species: H. sapiens (human)
  Entrez Gene: BRCA1 (a.k.a. BRCAI, BRCC1, BROVCA1, FANCS, IRIS, PNCA4, PPP1R53, PSCP, RNF53)
  Promoter: CMV Promoter
  Tag / fusion protein: 3x-FLAG-V5 (C terminal on insert)
  Cloning method: Gateway Cloning
Terms and licenses: Academic/Nonprofit Terms; Industry Terms: Not Available to Industry
How to cite: pKlab187-pcDNA3-BRCA1(1314-end)-WT-V5-3xFLAG was a gift from Georgios Karras (Addgene plasmid # 249013 ; http://n2t.net/addgene:249013 ; RRID:Addgene_249013)
